>Addgene plasmid #195418 | pMN-014 | addgene full sequence | sequence record 384883 | Addgene NGS Result
GTCGACATTGATTATTGACTAGTGAAGGGGCAGGAGAGCCAGGGGCATGAGATGGTGGACGAGGAAGGGG
GACAGGGAAGCCTGAGCGCCTCTCCTGGGCTTGCCAAGGACTCAAACCCAGAAGCCCAGAGCAGGGCCTT
AGGGAAGCGGGACCCTGCTCTGGGCGGAGGAATATGTCCCAGATAGCACTGGGGACTCTTTAAGGAAAGA
AGGATGGAGAAAGAGAAAGGGAGTAGAGGCGGCCACGACCTGGTGAACACCTAGGACGCACCATTCTCAC
AAAGGGAGTTTTCCACACGGACACCCCCCTCCTCACCACAGCCCTGCCAGGACGGGGCTGGCTACTGGCC
TTATCTCACAGGTAAAACTGACGCACGGAGGAACAATATAAATTGGGGACTAGAAAGGTGAAGAGCCAAA
GTTAGAACTCAGGACCAACTTATTCTGATTTTGTTTTTCCAAACTGCTTCTCCTCTTGGGAAGTGTAAGG
AAGCTGCAGCACCAGGATCAGTGAAACGCACCAGACAGCCGCGTCAGAGCAGCTCAGGTTCTGGGAGAGG
GTAGCGCAGGGTGGCCACTGAGAACCGGGCAGGTCACGCATCCCCCCCTTCCCTCCCACCCCCTGCCAAG
CTCTCCCTCCCAGGATCCTCTCTGGCTCCATCGTAAGCAAACCTTAGAGGTTCTGGCAAGGAGAGAGATG
GCTCCAGGAAATGGGGGTGTGTCACCAGATAAGGAATCTGCCTAACAGGAGGTGGGGGTTAGACCCAATA
TCAGGAGACTAGGAAGGAGGAGGCCTAAGGATGGGGCTTTTCTGTCACCAATCCGCCGGCGAATTCGTCG
ACCGGGTTTCGTAACAATCGCATGAGGATTCGCAACGCCTTGGACGACGCGGTCTAAGAAGTCCCGTCTC
AGTAAAGGTGGACGACGCGGTCTAAGAAGAATCGGACTGCCTTCGTAGGACGACGCGGTCTAAGAAGGTA
TCAGTCGCCTCGGAAGGACGACGCGGTCTAAGAAGATTCGTAAGAGGCTCACTCTCCCTTACACGGAGTG
GATAACTAGTTAGGCGTGTACGGTGGGAGGCCTATATAAGCAGAGCTCGTTTAGTGAACCGTCAGATCGC
CTGGAACGCGTACCGGTGTCGCCACCATGGTGAGCAAGGGCGAGGAGGATAACATGGCCATCATCAAGGA
GTTCATGCGCTTCAAGGTGCACATGGAGGGCTCCGTGAACGGCCACGAGTTCGAGATCGAGGGCGAGGGC
GAGGGCCGCCCCTACGAGGGCACCCAGACCGCCAAGCTGAAGGTGACCAAGGGTGGCCCCCTGCCCTTCG
CCTGGGACATCCTGTCCCCTCAGTTCATGTACGGCTCCAAGGCCTACGTGAAGCACCCCGCCGACATCCC
CGACTACTTGAAGCTGTCCTTCCCCGAGGGCTTCAAGTGGGAGCGCGTGATGAACTTCGAGGACGGCGGC
GTGGTGACCGTGACCCAGGACTCCTCCCTGCAGGACGGCGAGTTCATCTACAAGGTGAAGCTGCGCGGCA
CCAACTTCCCCTCCGACGGCCCCGTAATGCAGAAGAAGACCATGGGCTGGCAGGCCTCCTCCGAGCGGAT
GTACCCCGAGGACGGCGCCCTGAAGGGCGAGATCAAGCAGAGGCTGAAGCTGAAGGACGGCGGCCACTAC
GACGCTGAGGTCAAGACCACCTACAAGGCCAAGAAGCCCGTGCAGCTGCCCGGCGCCTACAACGTCAACA
TCAAGTTGGACATCACCTCCCACAACGAGGACTACACCATCGTGGAACAGTACGAACGCGCCGAGGGCCG
CCACTCCACCGGCGGCATGGACGAGCTGTACAAGTAAGCGGCCGCACTCCTCAGGTGCAGGCTGCCTATC
AGAAGGTGGTGGCTGGTGTGGCCAATGCCCTGGCTCACAAATACCACTGAGATCTTTTTCCCTCTGCCAA
AAATTATGGGGACATCATGAAGCCCCTTGAGCATCTGACTTCTGGCTAATAAAGGAAATTTATTTTCATT
GCAATAGTGTGTTGGAATTTTTTGTGTCTCTCACTCGGAAGGACATATGGGAGGGCAAATCATTTAAAAC
ATCAGAATGAGTATTTGGTTTAGAGTTTGGCAACATATGCCCATATGCTGGCTGCCATGAACAAAGGTTG
GCTATAAAGAGGTCATCAGTATATGAAACAGCCCCCTGCTGTCCATTCCTTATTCCATAGAAAAGCCTTG
ACTTGAGGTTAGATTTTTTTTATATTTTGTTTTGTGTTATTTTTTTCTTTAACATCCCTAAAATTTTCCT
TACATGTTTTACTAGCCAGATTTTTCCTCCTCTCCTGACTACTCCCAGTCATAGCTGTCCCTCTTCTCTT
ATGAAGATCCCTCGACCTGCAGGGTACCCTGTGCCTTCTAGTTGCCAGCCATCTGTTGTTTGCCCCTCCC
CCGTGCCTTCCTTGACCCTGGAAGGTGCCACTCCCACTGTCCTTTCCTAATAAAATGAGGAAATTGCATC
GCATTGTCTGAGTAGGTGTCATTCTATTCTGGGGGGTGGGGTGGGGCAGGACAGCAAGGGGGAGGATTGG
GAAGACAATAGCAGGCATGCTGGGGATGCGGTGGGCTCTATGGCTTCTGAGGCGGAAAGAACCAGCTGGG
GCTCTAGGGGGTATCCCCACGCGCCCTGTAGCGTACCGGGTAGGGGAGGCGCTTTTCCCAAGGCAGTCTG
GAGCATGCGCTTTAGCAGCCCCGCTGGGCACTTGGCGCTACACAAGTGGCCTCTGGCCTCGCACACATTC
CACATCCACCGGTAGGCGCCAACCGGCTCCGTTCTTTGGTGGCCCCTTCGCGCCACCTTCTACTCCTCCC
CTAGTCAGGAAGTTCCCCCCCGCCCCGCAGCTCGCGTCGTGCAGGACGTGACAAATGGAAGTAGCACGTC
TCACTAGTCTCGTGCAGATGGACAGCACCGCTGAGCAATGGAAGCGGGTAGGCCTTTGGGGCAGCGGCCA
ATAGCAGCTTTGCTCCTTCGCTTTCTGGGCTCAGAGGCTGGGAAGGGGTGGGTCCGGGGGCGGGCTCAGG
GGCGGGGCGGGCGCCCGAAGGTCCTCCGGAGGCCCGGCATTCTGCACGCTTCAAAAGCGCACGTCTGCCG
CGCTGTTCTCCTCTTCCTCATCTCCGGGCCTTTCGATATCTCGCACAGTGCCGCCACCATGACCGAGTAC
AAGCCCACGGTGCGCCTCGCCACCCGCGACGACGTCCCCAGGGCCGTACGCACCCTCGCCGCCGCGTTCG
CCGACTACCCCGCCACGCGCCACACCGTCGATCCGGACCGCCACATCGAGCGGGTCACCGAGCTGCAAGA
ACTCTTCCTCACGCGCGTCGGGCTCGACATCGGCAAGGTGTGGGTCGCGGACGACGGCGCCGCGGTGGCG
GTCTGGACCACGCCGGAGAGCGTCGAAGCGGGGGCGGTGTTCGCCGAGATCGGCCCGCGCATGGCCGAGT
TGAGCGGTTCCCGGCTGGCCGCGCAGCAACAGATGGAAGGCCTCCTGGCGCCGCACCGGCCCAAGGAGCC
CGCGTGGTTCCTGGCCACCGTCGGCGTCTCGCCCGACCACCAGGGCAAGGGTCTGGGCAGCGCCGTCGTG
CTCCCCGGAGTGGAGGCGGCCGAGCGCGCCGGGGTGCCCGCCTTCCTGGAGACCTCCGCGCCCCGCAACC
TCCCCTTCTACGAGCGGCTCGGCTTCACCGTCACCGCCGACGTCGAGGTGCCCGAAGGACCGCGCACCTG
GTGCATGACCCGCAAGCCCGGTGCCGGAAGCGGAGCTACTAACTTCAGCCTGCTGAAGCAGGCTGGAGAC
GTGGAGGAGAACCCTGGACCTATGAGCGAGCTGATTAAGGAGAACATGCACATGAAGCTGTACATGGAGG
GCACCGTGGACAACCATCACTTCAAGTGCACATCCGAGGGCGAAGGCAAGCCCTACGAGGGCACCCAGAC
CATGAGAATCAAGGTGGTCGAGGGCGGCCCTCTCCCCTTCGCCTTCGACATCCTGGCTACTAGCTTCCTC
TACGGCAGCAAGACCTTCATCAACCACACCCAGGGCATCCCCGACTTCTTCAAGCAGTCCTTCCCTGAGG
GCTTCACATGGGAGAGAGTCACCACATACGAAGACGGGGGCGTGCTGACCGCTACCCAGGACACCAGCCT
CCAGGACGGCTGCCTCATCTACAACGTCAAGATCAGAGGGGTGAACTTCACATCCAACGGCCCTGTGATG
CAGAAGAAAACACTCGGCTGGGAGGCCTTCACCGAGACGCTGTACCCCGCTGACGGCGGCCTGGAAGGCA
GAAACGACATGGCCCTGAAGCTCGTGGGCGGGAGCCATCTGATCGCAAACATCAAGACCACATATAGATC
CAAGAAACCCGCTAAGAACCTCAAGATGCCTGGCGTCTACTATGTGGACTACAGACTGGAAAGAATCAAG
GAGGCCAACAACGAGACCTACGTCGAGCAGCACGAGGTGGCAGTGGCCAGATACTGCGACCTCCCTAGCA
AACTGGGGCACAAGCTTAATTAATCTAGATAACTGATCATAATCAGCCATACCACATTTGTAGAGGTTTT
ACTTGCTTTAAAAAACCTCCCACACCTCCCCCTGAACCTGAAACATAAAATGAATGCAATTGTTGTTGTT
AACTTGTTTATTGCAGCTTATAATGGTTACAAATAAAGCAATAGCATCACAAATTTCACAAATAAAGCAT
TTTTTTCACTGCATTCTAGTTGTGGTTTGTCCAAACTCATCAATGTATCTTAGGCGCGCCCTGTCCCTAG
TGGCCCCACTGTGGGGTGGAGGGGACAGATAAAAGTACCCAGAACCAGAGCCACATTAACCGGCCCTGGG
AATATAAGGTGGTCCCAGCTCGGGGACACAGGATCCCTGGAGGCAGCAAACATGCTGTCCTGAAGTGGAC
ATAGGGGCCCGGGTTGGAGGAAGAAGACTAGCTGAGCTCTCGGACCCCTGGAAGATGCCATGACAGGGGG
CTGGAAGAGCTAGCACAGACTAGAGAGGTAAGGGGGGTAGGGGAGCTGCCCAAATGAAAGGAGTGAGAGG
TGACCCGAATCCACAGGAGAACGGGGTGTCCAGGCAAAGAAAGCAAGAGGATGGAGAGGTGGCTAAAGCC
AGGGAGACGGGGTACTTTGGGGTTGTCCAGAAAAACGGTGATGATGCAGGCCTACAAGAAGGGGAGGCGG
GACGCAAGGGAGACATCCGTCGGAGAAGGCCATCCTAAGAAACGAGAGATGGCACAGGCCCCAGAAGGAG
AAGGAAAAGGGAACCCAGCGAGTGAAGACGGCATGGGGTTGGGTGAGGGAGGAGAGATGCCCGGAGAGGA
CCCAGACACGGGGAGGATCCGCTCAGAGGACATCACGTGGTGCAGCGCCGAGAAGGAAGTGCTCCGGAAA
GAGCATCCTTGGGCAGCAACACAGCAGAGAGCAAGGGGAAGAGGGAGTGGAGGAAGACGGAACCTGAAGG
AGGCGGCAGGGAAGGATCTGGGCCAGCCGTAGAGGTGACCCAGGCCACAAGCTGCAGACAGAAAGCGGCA
CAGGCCCAGGGGAGAGAATGCCCTCGACCTGCAGCCCAAGCTTGGCGTAATCATGGTCATAGCTGTTTCC
TGTGTGAAATTGTTATCCGCTCACAATTCCACACAACATACGAGCCGGAAGCATAAAGTGTAAAGCCTGG
GGTGCCTAATGAGTGAGCTAACTCACATTAATTGCGTTGCGCTCACTGCCCGCTTTCCAGTCGGGAAACC
TGTCGTGCCAGCGGATCCGCATCTCAATTAGTCAGCAACCATAGTCCCGCCCCTAACTCCGCCCATCCCG
CCCCTAACTCCGCCCAGTTCCGCCCATTCTCCGCCCCATGGCTGACTAATTTTTTTTATTTATGCAGAGG
CCGAGGCCGCCTCGGCCTCTGAGCTATTCCAGAAGTAGTGAGGAGGCTTTTTTGGAGGCCTAGGCTTTTG
CAAAAAGCTAACTTGTTTATTGCAGCTTATAATGGTTACAAATAAAGCAATAGCATCACAAATTTCACAA
ATAAAGCATTTTTTTCACTGCATTCTAGTTGTGGTTTGTCCAAACTCATCAATGTATCTTATCATGTCTG
GATCCGCTGCATTAATGAATCGGCCAACGCGCGGGGAGAGGCGGTTTGCGTATTGGGCGCTCTTCCGCTT
CCTCGCTCACTGACTCGCTGCGCTCGGTCGTTCGGCTGCGGCGAGCGGTATCAGCTCACTCAAAGGCGGT
AATACGGTTATCCACAGAATCAGGGGATAACGCAGGAAAGAACATGTGAGCAAAAGGCCAGCAAAAGGCC
AGGAACCGTAAAAAGGCCGCGTTGCTGGCGTTTTTCCATAGGCTCCGCCCCCCTGACGAGCATCACAAAA
ATCGACGCTCAAGTCAGAGGTGGCGAAACCCGACAGGACTATAAAGATACCAGGCGTTTCCCCCTGGAAG
CTCCCTCGTGCGCTCTCCTGTTCCGACCCTGCCGCTTACCGGATACCTGTCCGCCTTTCTCCCTTCGGGA
AGCGTGGCGCTTTCTCATAGCTCACGCTGTAGGTATCTCAGTTCGGTGTAGGTCGTTCGCTCCAAGCTGG
GCTGTGTGCACGAACCCCCCGTTCAGCCCGACCGCTGCGCCTTATCCGGTAACTATCGTCTTGAGTCCAA
CCCGGTAAGACACGACTTATCGCCACTGGCAGCAGCCACTGGTAACAGGATTAGCAGAGCGAGGTATGTA
GGCGGTGCTACAGAGTTCTTGAAGTGGTGGCCTAACTACGGCTACACTAGAAGAACAGTATTTGGTATCT
GCGCTCTGCTGAAGCCAGTTACCTTCGGAAAAAGAGTTGGTAGCTCTTGATCCGGCAAACAAACCACCGC
TGGTAGCGGTGGTTTTTTTGTTTGCAAGCAGCAGATTACGCGCAGAAAAAAAGGATCTCAAGAAGATCCT
TTGATCTTTTCTACGGGGTCTGACGCTCAGTGGAACGAAAACTCACGTTAAGGGATTTTGGTCATGAGAT
TATCAAAAAGGATCTTCACCTAGATCCTTTTAAATTAAAAATGAAGTTTTAAATCAATCTAAAGTATATA
TGAGTAAACTTGGTCTGACAGTTACCAATGCTTAATCAGTGAGGCACCTATCTCAGCGATCTGTCTATTT
CGTTCATCCATAGTTGCCTGACTCCCCGTCGTGTAGATAACTACGATACGGGAGGGCTTACCATCTGGCC
CCAGTGCTGCAATGATACCGCGAGACCCACGCTCACCGGCTCCAGATTTATCAGCAATAAACCAGCCAGC
CGGAAGGGCCGAGCGCAGAAGTGGTCCTGCAACTTTATCCGCCTCCATCCAGTCTATTAATTGTTGCCGG
GAAGCTAGAGTAAGTAGTTCGCCAGTTAATAGTTTGCGCAACGTTGTTGCCATTGCTACAGGCATCGTGG
TGTCACGCTCGTCGTTTGGTATGGCTTCATTCAGCTCCGGTTCCCAACGATCAAGGCGAGTTACATGATC
CCCCATGTTGTGCAAAAAAGCGGTTAGCTCCTTCGGTCCTCCGATCGTTGTCAGAAGTAAGTTGGCCGCA
GTGTTATCACTCATGGTTATGGCAGCACTGCATAATTCTCTTACTGTCATGCCATCCGTAAGATGCTTTT
CTGTGACTGGTGAGTACTCAACCAAGTCATTCTGAGAATAGTGTATGCGGCGACCGAGTTGCTCTTGCCC
GGCGTCAATACGGGATAATACCGCGCCACATAGCAGAACTTTAAAAGTGCTCATCATTGGAAAACGTTCT
TCGGGGCGAAAACTCTCAAGGATCTTACCGCTGTTGAGATCCAGTTCGATGTAACCCACTCGTGCACCCA
ACTGATCTTCAGCATCTTTTACTTTCACCAGCGTTTCTGGGTGAGCAAAAACAGGAAGGCAAAATGCCGC
AAAAAAGGGAATAAGGGCGACACGGAAATGTTGAATACTCATACTCTTCCTTTTTCAATATTATTGAAGC
ATTTATCAGGGTTATTGTCTCATGAGCGGATACATATTTGAATGTATTTAGAAAAATAAACAAATAGGGG
TTCCGCGCACATTTCCCCGAAAAGTGCCACCTG
Features (pLannotate 1.2.2; 25 found; start..end, strand, type, name):
      4..23      +  enhancer       CMV enhancer (fragment): human cytomegalovirus immediate early enhancer
    127..656     -  misc_feature   HA-R: right homology arm from the adeno-associated virus integration site (AAVS1) within intron 1 of the human PPP1R12C gene
   1061..1097    +  promoter       minimal CMV promoter (fragment): human cytomegalovirus (CMV) immediate early promoter
   1147..1856    +  CDS            mCherry (fragment): monomeric derivative of DsRed fluorescent protein (Shaner et al., 2004) mammalian codon-optimized
   1866..1937    +  CDS            HBB (fragment): HBB_PONPY - Experimental evidence at transcript level: Swiss-Prot protein existence level 2. Involved in oxygen transport from the lung to the various peripheral tissues. From Pongo pygmaeus (Bornean orangutan).
   2008..2063    +  polyA_signal   β-globin poly(A) signal: rabbit β-globin polyadenylation signal (Gil and Proudfoot, 1987)
   2409..2633    +  polyA_signal   bGH poly(A) signal: bovine growth hormone polyadenylation signal
   2637..2658    +  promoter       SV40 promoter (fragment): SV40 enhancer and early promoter
   2698..3185    +  promoter       PGK promoter: mouse phosphoglycerate kinase 1 promoter
   3209..3805    +  CDS            PuroR (fragment): puromycin N-acetyltransferase; pac from Streptomyces; confers resistance to puromycin
   3872..4573    +  CDS            TagBFP: monomeric blue fluorescent protein mammalian codon-optimized
   4584..4668    +  CDS            large T antigen (fragment): large T antigen from SV40 (simian virus 40)
   4691..4812    +  polyA_signal   SV40 poly(A) signal: SV40 polyadenylation signal
   4953..5454    -  misc_feature   HA-L: left homology arm from the adeno-associated virus integration site (AAVS1) within intron 1 of the human PPP1R12C gene
   5680..5696    -  protein_bind   lac operator: The lac repressor binds to the lac operator to inhibit transcription in E. coli. This inhibition can be relieved by adding lactose or isopropyl-β-D-thiogalactopyranoside (IPTG). lac repressor encoded by lacI
   5704..5734    -  promoter       lac promoter: promoter for the E. coli lac operon
   5749..5770    -  protein_bind   CAP binding site: CAP binding activates transcription in the presence of cAMP. E. coli catabolite activator protein
   5783..5822    -  CDS            lacI (fragment): lac repressor; lacI; The lac repressor binds to the lac operator to inhibit transcription in E. coli. This inhibition can be relieved by adding lactose or isopropyl-β-D-thiogalactopyranoside (IPTG).
   5829..5851    +  promoter       SV40 promoter (fragment): SV40 enhancer and early promoter
   5875..6010    +  rep_origin     SV40 ori: SV40 origin of replication
   6030..6164    +  polyA_signal   SV40 poly(A) signal: SV40 polyadenylation signal
   6166..6220    -  CDS            lacI (fragment): lac repressor; lacI; The lac repressor binds to the lac operator to inhibit transcription in E. coli. This inhibition can be relieved by adding lactose or isopropyl-β-D-thiogalactopyranoside (IPTG).
   6403..6991    -  rep_origin     ori: high-copy-number ColE1/pMB1/pBR322/pUC origin of replication
   7162..8022    -  CDS            AmpR: β-lactamase; bla; confers resistance to ampicillin, carbenicillin, and related antibiotics
   8023..8127    -  promoter       AmpR promoter: bla
