[The description below was written by a language model from this plasmid's Addgene catalogue record and pLannotate feature annotations shown in this document.]
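Description:
pMN-014 is an 8.2 kb mammalian donor plasmid designed to integrate a fluorescent reporter for a synthetic zinc-finger transcription regulator (synZiFTR) into the human AAVS1 safe-harbour locus. It is propagated in E. coli through a high-copy ColE1/pUC-type origin and selected with ampicillin via the β-lactamase gene and its native promoter. The backbone also carries lac promoter/operator remnants and an SV40 origin with an adjacent SV40 polyadenylation signal.

The payload lies between the left and right AAVS1 homology arms, which derive from intron 1 of PPP1R12C and direct homology-mediated insertion at that site. The nuclease used to cut the locus is not encoded here and is not specified in the record. The reporter unit consists of four binding sites for the ZF6 zinc-finger domain placed upstream of a minimal CMV promoter driving mCherry, terminated by a rabbit β-globin polyadenylation signal and followed by a bGH poly(A). The ZF6 sites are listed in the catalogue insert name but are not annotated in the feature table. Because the minimal promoter should have little activity on its own, mCherry output is meant to depend on recruitment of a ZF6-based synthetic activator to the upstream sites.

A second, constitutive unit uses the mouse PGK promoter to express puromycin N-acetyltransferase linked by a P2A peptide to TagBFP, ending in an SV40 poly(A). This allows drug selection and blue-fluorescence identification of cells that have taken up the cassette. The construct is intended for building stable reporter cell lines to measure ZF6 synZiFTR activity in synthetic gene circuits.
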