Addgene plasmid #195418: pMN-014
Purpose: AAVS1 Integratable mCherry Reporter for synZiFTR ZF6
Depositing lab: Ahmad Khalil. Depositing organization: Boston University Main Campus. Publication: Multidimensional control of therapeutic human cell function with synthetic gene circuits. Li HS, Israni DV, Gagnon KA, Gan KA, Raymond MH, Sander JD, Roybal KT, Joung JK, Wong WW, Khalil AS. Science. 2022 Dec 16;378(6625):1227-1234. doi: 10.1126/science.ade0156. Epub 2022 Dec 15. PubMed 36520914.
Backbone
  Vector backbone: AAVS1 donor
  Vector type: Mammalian Expression
Growth in bacteria
  Bacterial resistance: Ampicillin, 100 μg/mL
  Growth temperature: 37°C
  Growth strain: NEB Stable
  Copy number: Unknown
Gene/Insert
  Gene/Insert name: 4X ZF6 BS - minCMV - mCherry - RbGpA - bGHpA - pGK - PuroR - P2A - BFP - SV40pA
  Species: Synthetic
  Cloning method: Gibson Cloning
Terms and licenses: Academic/Nonprofit Terms; Industry Terms: Not Available to Industry
How to cite: pMN-014 was a gift from Ahmad Khalil (Addgene plasmid # 195418 ; http://n2t.net/addgene:195418 ; RRID:Addgene_195418)
